>Addgene plasmid #186777 | PB533-42B3mutAC2-sfGFP | addgene full sequence | sequence record 369089 | Addgene NGS Result
ACTCTTCCTTTTTCAATATTATTGAAGCATTTATCAGGGTTATTGTCTCATGAGCGGATACATATTTGAA
TGTATTTAGAAAAATAAACAAATAGGGGTTCCGCGCACATTTCCCCGAAAAGTGCCACCTAAATTGTAAG
CGTTAATATTTTGTTAAAATTCGCGTTAAATTTTTGTTAAATCAGCTCATTTTTTAACCAATAGGCCGAA
ATCGGCAAAATCCCTTATAAATCAAAAGAATAGACCGAGATAGGGT
[37 nt withheld, positions 257-293]
AAAGAACGTGGACTCCAACGTCAAAGG
[49 nt withheld, positions 321-369]
T
[91 nt withheld, positions 371-461]
G
[124 nt withheld, positions 463-586]
CCCATTCGCCATTCAGGCTGCGCAACTGTTGGGAAGGGCGATCGGTGCGGGCCTCTTCGCTATTACGCCA
GCTGGCGAAAGGGGGATGTGCTGCAAGGCGATTAAGTTGGGTAACGCCAGGGTTTTCCCAGTCACGACGT
TGTAAAACGACGGCCAGTGAGCGCGCCTCGTTCATTCACGTTTTTGAACCCGTGGAGGACGGGCAGACTC
GCGGTGCAAATGTGTTTTACAGCGTGATGGAGCAGATGAAGATGCTCGACACGCTGCAGAACACGCAGCT
AGATTAACCCTAGAAAGATAATCATATTGTGACGTACGTTAAAGATAATCATGTGTAAAATTGACGCATG
TGTTTTATCGGTCTGTATATCGAGGTTTATTTATTAATTTGAATAGATATTAAGTTTTATTATATTTACA
CTTACATACTAATAATAAATTCAACAAACAATTTATTTATGTTTATTTATTTATTAAAAAAAACAAAAAC
TCAAAATTTCTTCTATAAAGTAACAAAACTTTTATGAGGGACAGCCCCCCCCCAAAGCCCCCAGGGATGT
AATTACGTCCCTCCCCCGCTAGGGGGCAGCAGCGAGCCGCCCGGGGCTCCGCTCCGGTCCGGCGCTCCCC
CCGCATCCCCGAGCCGGCAGCGTGCGGGGACAGCCCGGGCACGGGGAAGGTGGCACGGGATCGCTTTCCT
CTGAACGCTTCTCGCTGCTCTTTGAGCCTGCAGACACCTGGGGGGATACGGGGAAAAGGCCTCCACGGCC
AAGGATCTGCGATCGCTCCGGTGCCCGTCAGTGGGCAGAGCGCACATCGCCCACAGTCCCCGAGAAGTTG
GGGGGAGGGGTCGGCAATTGAACGGGTGCCTAGAGAAGGTGGCGCGGGGTAAACTGGGAAAGTGATGTCG
TGTACTGGCTCCGCCTTTTTCCCGAGGGTGGGGGAGAACCGTATATAAGTGCAGTAGTCGCCGTGAACGT
TCTTTTTCGCAACGGGTTTGCCGCCAGAACACAGCTGAAGCTTCGAGGGGCTCGCATCTCTCCTTCACGC
GCCCGCCGCCCTACCTGAGGCCGCCATCCACGCCGGTTGAGTCGCGTTCTGCCGCCTCCCGCCTGTGGTG
CCTCCTGAACTGCGTCCGCCGTCTAGGTAAGTTTAAAGCTCAGGTCGAGACCGGGCCTTTGTCCGGCGCT
CCCTTGGAGCCTACCTAGACTCAGCCGGCTCTCCACGCTTTGCCTGACCCTGCTTGCTCAACTCTACGTC
TTTGTTTCGTTTTCTGTTCTGCGCCGTTACAGATCCAAGCTGTGACCGGCGCCTACTCTAGAGCTAGCGA
ATTCGCCATGGCCGAAGTGCAGCTGGTGGAGTCTGGGGGAGGCTTAGTGAAGCCTGGAGGGTCCCTGAAA
CTCTCCTGTGCAGCCTCTGGATTCACTTTCAGTAGCTTTGCCATGTCTTGGGTTCGCCAGACTCCGGAGA
AGAGGCTGGAGTGGGTCGCAACCATTAGTAGAAGTGGTAGTTACACCTACTATTCAGACAGTGTGAAGGG
TCGATTCACCATCTCCAGAGACAATGCCAAGAACACCCTGTACCTGCAAATGAGCAGTCTGAGGTCTGAG
GACACGGCCGTCTATTACTGTGCAAGAGACCCCTTCGATGTCTGGGGCGCAGGGACCACGGTCACCGTCT
CCTCAGGTGGAGGCGGTTCAGGCGGAGGTGGCTCTGGCGGTGGCGGATCGCAGGCTGTTGTGACTCAGGA
ATCTGCACTCACCACATCACCTGGTGAAACAGTCACACTCACTTGTCGCTCAAGTACTGGGGCTGTTACA
ACTAGTAACTATGCCAACTGGGTCCAAGAAAAACCAGATCATTTATTCACTGGTCTAATAGGTGGTACCA
ACAACCGAGCTCCAGGTGTTCCTGCCAGATTCTCAGGCTCCCTGATTGGAGACAAGGCTGCCCTCACCAT
CACAGGGGCACAGACTGAGGATGAGGCAATATATTTCTGTGCTCTATGGTACAGCAACCTTTGGGTGTTC
GGTGGAGGAACCAAACTGACTGTCCTAGGCCAGCCCAAGGCGGATCCACCGGTCGCCACCATGGTGAGCA
AGGGCGAGGAGCTGTTCACCGGGGTGGTGCCCATCCTGGTCGAGCTGGACGGCGACGTAAACGGCCACAA
GTTCAGCGTGCGCGGCGAGGGCGAGGGCGATGCCACCAACGGCAAGCTGACCCTGAAGTTCATCTGCACC
ACCGGCAAGCTGCCCGTGCCCTGGCCCACCCTCGTGACCACCCTGACCTACGGCGTGCAGTGCTTCAGCC
GCTACCCCGACCACATGAAGCGCCACGACTTCTTCAAGTCCGCCATGCCCGAAGGCTACGTCCAGGAGCG
CACCATCAGCTTCAAGGACGACGGCACCTACAAGACCCGCGCCGAGGTGAAGTTCGAGGGCGACACCCTG
GTGAACCGCATCGAGCTGAAGGGCATCGACTTCAAGGAGGACGGCAACATCCTGGGGCACAAGCTGGAGT
ACAACTTCAACAGCCACAACGTCTATATCACCGCCGACAAGCAGAAGAACGGCATCAAGGCCAACTTCAA
GATCCGCCACAACGTGGAGGACGGCAGCGTGCAGCTCGCCGACCACTACCAGCAGAACACCCCCATCGGC
GACGGCCCCGTGCTGCTGCCCGACAACCACTACCTGAGCACCCAGTCCGTGCTGAGCAAAGACCCCAACG
AGAAGCGCGATCACATGGTCCTGCTGGAGTTCGTGACCGCCGCCGGGATCACTCACGGCATGGACGAGCT
GTACAAGTAAGCGGCCGCGCCCCTCTCCCTCCCCCCCCCCTAACGTTACTGGCCGAAGCCGCTTGGAATA
AGGCCGGTGTGCGTTTGTCTATATGTTATTTTCCACCATATTGCCGTCTTTTGGCAATGTGAGGGCCCGG
AAACCTGGCCCTGTCTTCTTGACGAGCATTCCTAGGGGTCTTTCCCCTCTCGCCAAAGGAATGCAAGGTC
TGTTGAATGTCGTGAAGGAAGCAGTTCCTCTGGAAGCTTCTTGAAGACAAACAACGTCTGTAGCGACCCT
TTGCAGGCAGCGGAACCCCCCACCTGGCGACAGGTGCCTCTGCGGCCAAAAGCCACGTGTATAAGATACA
CCTGCAAAGGCGGCACAACCCCAGTGCCACGTTGTGAGTTGGATAGTTGTGGAAAGAGTCAAATGGCTCT
CCTCAAGCGTATTCAACAAGGGGCTGAAGGATGCCCAGAAGGTACCCCATTGTATGGGATCTGATCTGGG
GCCTCGGTGCACATGCTTTACATGTGTTTAGTCGAGGTTAAAAAAACGTCTAGGCCCCCCGAACCACGGG
GACGTGGTTTTCCTTTGAAAAACACGATGATAATATGGCCACAACCATGGCGTCCGGAATGATTGAACAA
GATGGATTGCACGCAGGTTCTCCGGCCGCTTGGGTGGAGAGGCTATTCGGCTATGACTGGGCACAACAGA
CAATCGGCTGCTCTGATGCCGCCGTGTTCCGGCTGTCAGCGCAGGGGCGCCCGGTTCTTTTTGTCAAGAC
CGACCTGTCCGGTGCCCTGAATGAACTGCAGGACGAGGCAGCGCGGCTATCGTGGCTGGCCGCGACGGGC
GTTCCTTGCGCAGCTGTGCTCGACGTTGTCACTGAAGCGGGAAGGGACTGGCTGCTATTGGGCGAAGTGC
CGGGGCAGGATCTCCTGTCATCTCACCTTGCTCCTGCCGAGAAAGTATCCATCATGGCTGATGCAATGCG
GCGGCTGCATACGCTTGATCCGGCTACCTGCCCATTCGACCACCAAGCGAAACATCGCATCGAGCGAGCA
CGTACTCGGATGGAAGCCGGTCTTGTCGATCAGGATGATCTGGACGAAGAGCATCAGGGGCTCGCGCCAG
CCGAACTGTTCGCCAGGCTCAAGGCGCGCATGCCCGACGGCGAGGATCTCGTCGTGACCCATGGCGATGC
CTGCTTGCCGAATATCATGGTGGAAAATGGCCGCTTTTCTGGATTCATCGACTGTGGCCGGCTGGGTGTG
GCGGACCGCTATCAGGACATAGCGTTGGCTACCCGTGATATTGCTGAAGAGCTTGGCGGCGAATGGGCTG
ACCGCTTCCTCGTGCTTTACGGTATCGCCGCTCCCGATTCGCAGCGCATCGCCTTCTATCGCCTTCTTGA
CGAGTTCTTCTGAGTCGACAATCAACCTCTGGATTACAAAATTTGTGAAAGATTGACTGGTATTCTTAAC
TATGTTGCTCCTTTTACGCTATGTGGATACGCTGCTTTAATGCCTTTGTATCATGCGTTAACTAAACTTG
TTTATTGCAGCTTATAATGGTTACAAATAAAGCAATAGCATCACAAATTTCACAAATAAAGCATTTTTTT
CACTGCATTCTAGTTGTGGTTTGTCCAAACTCATCAATGTATCTTATCATGTCTGGAATTGACTCAAATG
ATGTCAATTAGTCTATCAGAAGCTCATCTGGTCTCCCTTCCGGGGGACAAGACATCCCTGTTTAATATTT
AAACAGCAGTGTTCCCAAACTGGGTTCTTATATCCCTTGCTCTGGTCAACCAGGTTGCAGGGTTTCCTGT
CCTCACAGGAACGAAGTCCCTAAAGAAACAGTGGCAGCCAGGTTTAGCCCCGGAATTGACTGGATTCCTT
TTTTAGGGCCCATTGGTATGGCTTTTTCCCCGTATCCCCCCAGGTGTCTGCAGGCTCAAAGAGCAGCGAG
AAGCGTTCAGAGGAAAGCGATCCCGTGCCACCTTCCCCGTGCCCGGGCTGTCCCCGCACGCTGCCGGCTC
GGGGATGCGGGGGGAGCGCCGGACCGGAGCGGAGCCCCGGGCGGCTCGCTGCTGCCCCCTAGCGGGGGAG
GGACGTAATTACATCCCTGGGGGCTTTGGGGGGGGGCTGTCCCTGATATCTATAACAAGAAAATATATAT
ATAATAAGTTATCACGTAAGTAGAACATGAAATAACAATATAATTATCGTATGAGTTAAATCTTAAAAGT
CACGTAAAAGATAATCATGCGTCATTTTGACTCACGCGGTCGTTATAGTTCAAAATCAGTGACACTTACC
GCATTGACAAGCACGCCTCACGGGAGCTCCAAGCGGCGACTGAGATGTCCTAAATGCACAGCGACGGATT
CGCGCTATTTAGAAAGAGAGAGCAATATTTCAAGAATGCATGCGTCAATTTTACGCAGACTATCTTTCTA
GGGTTAATCTAGCTGCATCAGGATCATATCGTCGGGTCTTTTTTCCGGCTCAGTCATCGCCCAAGCTGGC
GCTATCTGGGCATCGGGGAGGAAGAAGCCCGTGCCTTTTCCCGCGAGGTTGAAGCGGCATGGAAAGAGTT
TGCCGAGGATGACTGCTGCTGCATTGACGTTGAGCGAAAACGCACGTTTACCATGATGATTCGGGAAGGT
GTGGCCATGCACGCCTTTAACGGTGAACTGTTCGTTCAGGCCACCTGGGATACCAGTTCGTCGCGGCTTT
TCCGGACACAGTTCCGGATGGTCAGCCCGAAGCGCATCAGCAACCCGAACAATACCGGCGACAGCCGGAA
CTGCCGTGCCGGTGTGCAGATTAATGACAGCGGTGCGGCGCTGGGATATTACGTCAGCGAGGACGGGTAT
CCTGGCTGGATGCCGCAGAAATGGACATGGATACCCCGTGAGTTACCCGGCGGGCGCGCTTGGCGTAATC
ATGGTCATAGCTGTTTCCTGTGTGAAATTGTTATCCGCTCACAATTCCACACAACATACGAGCCGGAAGC
ATAAAGTGTAAAGCCTGGGGTGCCTAATGAGTGAGCTAACTCACATTAATTGCGTTGCGCTCACTGCCCG
CTTTCCAGTCGGGAAACCTGTCGTGCCAGCTGCATTAATGAATCGGCCAACGCGCGGGGAGAGGCGGTTT
GCGTATTGGGCGCTCTTCCGCTTCCTCGCTCACTGACTCGCTGCGCTCGGTCGTTCGGCTGCGGCGAGCG
GTATCAGCTCACTCAAAGGCGGTAATACGGTTATCCACAGAATCAGGGGATAACGCAGGAAAGAACATGT
GAGCAAAAGGCCAGCAAAAGGCCAGGAACCGTAAAAAGGCCGCGTTGCTGGCGTTTTTCCATAGGCTCCG
CCCCCCTGACGAGCATCACAAAAATCGACGCTCAAGTCAGAGGTGGCGAAACCCGACAGGACTATAAAGA
TACCAGGCGTTTCCCCCTGGAAGCTCCCTCGTGCGCTCTCCTGTTCCGACCCTGCCGCTTACCGGATACC
TGTCCGCCTTTCTCCCTTCGGGAAGCGTGGCGCTTTCTCATAGCTCACGCTGTAGGTATCTCAGTTCGGT
GTAGGTCGTTCGCTCCAAGCTGGGCTGTGTGCACGAACCCCCCGTTCAGCCCGACCGCTGCGCCTTATCC
GGTAACTATCGTCTTGAGTCCAACCCGGTAAGACACGACTTATCGCCACTGGCAGCAGCCACTGGTAACA
GGATTAGCAGAGCGAGGTATGTAGGCGGTGCTACAGAGTTCTTGAAGTGGTGGCCTAACTACGGCTACAC
TAGAAGAACAGTATTTGGTATCTGCGCTCTGCTGAAGCCAGTTACCTTCGGAAAAAGAGTTGGTAGCTCT
TGATCCGGCAAACAAACCACCGCTGGTAGCGGTGGTTTTTTTGTTTGCAAGCAGCAGATTACGCGCAGAA
AAAAAGGATCTCAAGAAGATCCTTTGATCTTTTCTACGGGGTCTGACGCTCAGTGGAACGAAAACTCACG
TTAAGGGATTTTGGTCATGAGATTATCAAAAAGGATCTTCACCTAGATCCTTTTAAATTAAAAATGAAGT
TTTAAATCAATCTAAAGTATATATGAGTAAACTTGGTCTGACAGTTACCAATGCTTAATCAGTGAGGCAC
CTATCTCAGCGATCTGTCTATTTCGTTCATCCATAGTTGCCTGACTCCCCGTCGTGTAGATAACTACGAT
ACGGGAGGGCTTACCATCTGGCCCCAGTGCTGCAATGATACCGCGAGACCCACGCTCACCGGCTCCAGAT
TTATCAGCAATAAACCAGCCAGCCGGAAGGGCCGAGCGCAGAAGTGGTCCTGCAACTTTATCCGCCTCCA
TCCAGTCTATTAATTGTTGCCGGGAAGCTAGAGTAAGTAGTTCGCCAGTTAATAGTTTGCGCAACGTTGT
TGCCATTGCTACAGGCATCGTGGTGTCACGCTCGTCGTTTGGTATGGCTTCATTCAGCTCCGGTTCCCAA
CGATCAAGGCGAGTTACATGATCCCCCATGTTGTGCAAAAAAGCGGTTAGCTCCTTCGGTCCTCCGATCG
TTGTCAGAAGTAAGTTGGCCGCAGTGTTATCACTCATGGTTATGGCAGCACTGCATAATTCTCTTACTGT
CATGCCATCCGTAAGATGCTTTTCTGTGACTGGTGAGTACTCAACCAAGTCATTCTGAGAATAGTGTATG
CGGCGACCGAGTTGCTCTTGCCCGGCGTCAATACGGGATAATACCGCGCCACATAGCAGAACTTTAAAAG
TGCTCATCATTGGAAAACGTTCTTCGGGGCGAAAACTCTCAAGGATCTTACCGCTGTTGAGATCCAGTTC
GATGTAACCCACTCGTGCACCCAACTGATCTTCAGCATCTTTTACTTTCACCAGCGTTTCTGGGTGAGCA
AAAACAGGAAGGCAAAATGCCGCAAAAAAGGGAATAAGGGCGACACGGAAATGTTGAATACTCAT
Features (pLannotate 1.2.2; 21 found; start..end, strand, type, name):
      1..105     -  promoter       AmpR promoter: bla
    158..586     -  rep_origin     f1 ori (sequence partly withheld): f1 bacteriophage origin of replication; arrow indicates direction of (+) strand synthesis
    591..746     -  CDS            lacZα (fragment): LacZα fragment of β-galactosidase; lacZ fragment
    748..867     +  CDS            B (fragment): PORTL_LAMBD - Experimental evidence at protein level: Swiss-Prot protein existence level 1. Forms the portal vertex of the capsid (PubMed:6228056, PubMed:6232391). This portal plays critical roles in head assembly, genome packaging, neck/tail attachment, and genome ejection (Probable). The portal protein multimerizes as a single ring-shaped homododecamer arranged around a central channel (PubMed:6232391). Binds to the terminase subunits to form the packaging machine (PubMed:7799432). From Escherichia phage lambda (Bacteriophage lambda).
   1389..1600    +  promoter       EF-1α core promoter: core promoter for human elongation factor EF-1α
   1613..1881    +  LTR            5' LTR (truncated): truncated 5' long terminal repeat (LTR) from human T-cell leukemia virus (HTLV) type 1
   1930..2223    +  CDS            HVM56_MOUSE: Experimental evidence at protein level: Swiss-Prot protein existence level 1. From Mus musculus (Mouse).
   2317..2646    +  CDS            LV1C_MOUSE: Experimental evidence at protein level: Swiss-Prot protein existence level 1. From Mus musculus (Mouse).
   2677..3396    +  CDS            superfolder GFP: GFP variant that folds robustly even when fused to poorly folded proteins (Pédelacq et al., 2006) mammalian codon-optimized
   3517..3979    +  misc_feature   IRES: internal ribosome entry site (IRES) of the encephalomyocarditis virus (EMCV)
   4005..4799    +  CDS            NeoR/KanR: aminoglycoside phosphotransferase from Tn5; aph(3')-II (or nptII); confers resistance to neomycin, kanamycin, and G418 (Geneticin®)
   4806..4912    +  misc_feature   WPRE (fragment): woodchuck hepatitis virus posttranscriptional regulatory element
   4921..5042    +  polyA_signal   SV40 poly(A) signal: SV40 polyadenylation signal
   5060..5152    +  ncRNA          G-CSF SLDE: Accession: RF00183 - G-CSF factor stem-loop destabilising element (SLDE)
   5849..6316    +  CDS            B (fragment): PORTL_LAMBD - Experimental evidence at protein level: Swiss-Prot protein existence level 1. Forms the portal vertex of the capsid (PubMed:6228056, PubMed:6232391). This portal plays critical roles in head assembly, genome packaging, neck/tail attachment, and genome ejection (Probable). The portal protein multimerizes as a single ring-shaped homododecamer arranged around a central channel (PubMed:6232391). Binds to the terminase subunits to form the packaging machine (PubMed:7799432). From Escherichia phage lambda (Bacteriophage lambda).
   6354..6370    -  protein_bind   lac operator: The lac repressor binds to the lac operator to inhibit transcription in E. coli. This inhibition can be relieved by adding lactose or isopropyl-β-D-thiogalactopyranoside (IPTG). lac repressor encoded by lacI
   6378..6408    -  promoter       lac promoter: promoter for the E. coli lac operon
   6423..6444    -  protein_bind   CAP binding site: CAP binding activates transcription in the presence of cAMP. E. coli catabolite activator protein
   6457..6549    -  CDS            lacI (fragment): lac repressor; lacI; The lac repressor binds to the lac operator to inhibit transcription in E. coli. This inhibition can be relieved by adding lactose or isopropyl-β-D-thiogalactopyranoside (IPTG).
   6732..7320    -  rep_origin     ori: high-copy-number ColE1/pMB1/pBR322/pUC origin of replication
   7491..8351    -  CDS            AmpR: β-lactamase; bla; confers resistance to ampicillin, carbenicillin, and related antibiotics
