[The description below was written by a language model from this plasmid's Addgene catalogue record and pLannotate feature annotations shown in this document.]
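Description:
PB533-42B3mutAC2-sfGFP is an 8,351 bp mammalian expression plasmid built on the PB533 backbone. It encodes a genetically encoded live-cell probe ("mintbody", a modification-specific intracellular antibody) that recognises Ser2-phosphorylated RNA polymerase II, the elongating form of the enzyme. In bacteria it is maintained as a high-copy plasmid through a ColE1/pUC-type origin and selected with ampicillin via the β-lactamase gene. An f1 origin and remnants of a lacZα/lac promoter cloning region are also present. The "PB" name suggests a piggyBac transposon vector, but the feature table annotates no transposon terminal repeats, so this cannot be confirmed from the record. The short hits to a phage lambda portal protein that flank the expression cassette are probably incidental matches in backbone sequence.

The payload is a single bicistronic transcription unit driven by the human EF-1α core promoter coupled to a truncated HTLV-1 5' LTR segment, a composite arrangement commonly used for strong constitutive expression. The first open reading frame is the roughly 734 bp 42B3 single-chain variable fragment, annotated as mouse heavy-chain and lambda light-chain variable domains. It carries the R78K, A80T and M95V substitutions and is followed by superfolder GFP, which tolerates fusion to poorly folding partners. Downstream, an EMCV IRES drives translation of NeoR from the same mRNA, linking G418 resistance to probe expression and so aiding isolation of stable cell lines. A WPRE fragment and an SV40 polyadenylation signal complete the transcript. The construct is intended for fluorescence imaging of transcription elongation sites in living mammalian cells.
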