Addgene plasmid #186777: PB533-42B3mutAC2-sfGFP
Purpose: RNAP2 Ser2ph-mintbody [42B3(R78K/A80T/M95V)-scFv] expression vector for mammalian cells
Depositing lab: Hiroshi Kimura. Depositing organization: Tokyo Institute of Technology. Publication: Live imaging of transcription sites using an elongating RNA polymerase II-specific probe. Uchino S, Ito Y, Sato Y, Handa T, Ohkawa Y, Tokunaga M, Kimura H. J Cell Biol. 2022 Feb 7;221(2). pii: 212888. doi: 10.1083/jcb.202104134. Epub 2021 Dec 2. PubMed 34854870.
Backbone
  Vector backbone: PB533
  Total vector size (bp): 8351
  Vector type: Mammalian Expression
  Selectable markers: Neomycin (select with G418)
Growth in bacteria
  Bacterial resistance: Ampicillin, 100 μg/mL
  Growth temperature: 37°C
  Growth strain: DH5alpha
  Copy number: High Copy
Gene/Insert
  Gene/Insert name: 42B3mutAC2-scFv (alt name: 42B3(R78K/A80T/M95V)-scFv)
  Insert size (bp): 734
  GenBank ID: LC628457
  Tag / fusion protein: sfGFP
Terms and licenses: Academic/Nonprofit Terms; Industry Terms: Not Available to Industry
How to cite: PB533-42B3mutAC2-sfGFP was a gift from Hiroshi Kimura (Addgene plasmid # 186777 ; http://n2t.net/addgene:186777 ; RRID:Addgene_186777)
